Addgene plasmid #34883: Ai38
Depositing lab: Hongkui Zeng. Depositing organization: Allen Institute. Publication: A Cre-dependent GCaMP3 reporter mouse for neuronal imaging in vivo. Zariwala HA, Borghuis BG, Hoogland TM, Madisen L, Tian L, De Zeeuw CI, Zeng H, Looger LL, Svoboda K, Chen TW. J Neurosci. 2012 Feb 29;32(9):3131-41. doi: 10.1523/JNEUROSCI.4469-11.2012. PubMed 22378886.
Backbone
  Vector backbone: Rosa26 Targeting Vector
  Backbone size w/o insert (bp): 13978
  Vector type: Mouse Targeting
  Selectable markers: Neomycin (select with G418)
Growth in bacteria
  Bacterial resistance: Ampicillin, 100 μg/mL
  Growth temperature: 30°C
  Growth strain: Stbl2
  Copy number: High Copy
Gene/Insert
  Gene/Insert name: CAG-Floxed GCaMP3
  Insert size (bp): 1353
  Promoter: CAG
  Cloning method: Restriction Enzyme; 5′ cloning site FseI (not destroyed); 3′ cloning site FseI (not destroyed)
  Sequencing primers: 5′ pCAG-F, Xpress_fwd; 3′ MSCV-rev
Resource information
  A portion of this plasmid was derived from a plasmid made by: Backbone - Liqun Luo; GCaMP3 – L. Tian and L.L. Looger
Terms and licenses: Academic/Nonprofit Terms; Industry Terms: Not Available to Industry
How to cite: Ai38 was a gift from Hongkui Zeng (Addgene plasmid # 34883 ; http://n2t.net/addgene:34883 ; RRID:Addgene_34883)
