[The description below was written by a language model from this plasmid's Addgene catalogue record and pLannotate feature annotations shown in this document.]
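Description:
Ai38 is a mouse gene-targeting vector built on a Rosa26 targeting backbone, designed to knock a Cre-dependent GCaMP3 calcium-indicator cassette into intron 1 of the mouse Rosa26 locus by homologous recombination. The bacterial portion is pBluescript-like, carrying a high-copy ColE1/pUC origin, an f1 origin, an ampicillin resistance gene and flanking T3/T7 promoters. A roughly 1.1 kb left and 4.3 kb right Rosa26 homology arm bracket the payload. Selection of targeted mammalian cells relies on a PGK promoter–driven neomycin phosphotransferase gene with a PGK polyadenylation signal, conferring G418 resistance.

The reporter unit is driven by the CAG promoter (CMV enhancer, chicken β-actin promoter and chimeric intron). Downstream lies a loxP-flanked stop cassette made of three tandem SV40 polyadenylation signals, which terminates transcription before it reaches the indicator. Cre recombinase excises this block, so strong expression follows only in Cre-expressing cells and their progeny. The coding sequence that follows is recorded as GCaMP3. The automated annotation labels it as a GCaMP6f fragment, which most likely reflects the close sequence similarity among GCaMP variants rather than a different insert. A WPRE and a bGH polyadenylation signal follow to enhance transcript stability and processing. φC31 attB and attP sites flank the PGK-Neo cassette, which would allow integrase-mediated removal of the marker. Two minimal FRT sites are also present, one just after the CAG promoter and one between the PGK promoter and the neomycin coding sequence.

According to the associated publication, the construct was used to generate a Cre-dependent GCaMP3 reporter mouse for in vivo imaging of neuronal activity in genetically defined cell populations.
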