Features (pLannotate 1.2.2; 37 found; start..end, strand, type, name):
      3..1087    +  misc_feature   Rosa26 left arm: left homology arm from intron 1 of the mouse Rosa26 gene (Soriano, 1999)
   1181..1484    +  enhancer       CMV enhancer: human cytomegalovirus immediate early enhancer
   1486..1763    +  promoter       chicken β-actin promoter: No description available
   1765..2782    +  intron         chimeric intron: chimera between introns from chicken β-actin and rabbit β-globin
   2858..2891    +  protein_bind   FRT (minimal): supports FLP-mediated excision but not integration (Turan and Bode, 2011) FLP recombinase from the Saccharomyces cerevisiae 2μ plasmid
   2915..2948    -  protein_bind   loxP: Cre-mediated recombination occurs in the 8-bp core sequence (GCATACAT). Cre recombinase
   3009..3093    +  CDS            large T antigen (fragment): large T antigen from SV40 (simian virus 40)
   3116..3250    +  polyA_signal   SV40 poly(A) signal: SV40 polyadenylation signal
   3264..3347    +  CDS            large T antigen (fragment): large T antigen from SV40 (simian virus 40)
   3370..3504    +  polyA_signal   SV40 poly(A) signal: SV40 polyadenylation signal
   3518..3601    +  CDS            large T antigen (fragment): large T antigen from SV40 (simian virus 40)
   3624..3758    +  polyA_signal   SV40 poly(A) signal: SV40 polyadenylation signal
   3787..3820    -  protein_bind   loxP: Cre-mediated recombination occurs in the 8-bp core sequence (GCATACAT). Cre recombinase
   3946..5296    +  CDS            GCaMP6f (fragment): improved fluorescent protein-based calcium sensor (Chen et al., 2013)
   5363..5393    +  misc_feature   MCS (fragment): pBluescript multiple cloning site
   5393..5981    +  misc_feature   WPRE: woodchuck hepatitis virus posttranscriptional regulatory element
   5982..6001    +  misc_feature   MCS (fragment): pBluescript multiple cloning site
   6002..6209    +  polyA_signal   bGH poly(A) signal: bovine growth hormone polyadenylation signal
   6217..6250    +  protein_bind   attB: minimal attB site for the φC31 integrase (Groth et al., 2000) phage φC31 integrase
   6272..6771    +  promoter       PGK promoter: mouse phosphoglycerate kinase 1 promoter
   6791..6824    +  protein_bind   FRT (minimal): supports FLP-mediated excision but not integration (Turan and Bode, 2011) FLP recombinase from the Saccharomyces cerevisiae 2μ plasmid
   6831..7634    +  CDS            NeoR/KanR: aminoglycoside phosphotransferase from Tn5; aph(3')-II (or nptII); confers resistance to neomycin, kanamycin, and G418 (Geneticin®)
   7644..8105    +  polyA_signal   PGK poly(A) signal: mouse phosphoglycerate kinase 1 polyadenylation signal
   8122..8160    +  protein_bind   phage φC31 attP (fragment): attachment site of phage φC31 phage φC31 integrase
   8169..12438   +  misc_feature   Rosa26 right arm: right homology arm from intron 1 of the mouse Rosa26 gene (Soriano, 1999)
  12451..12470   +  misc_feature   MCS (fragment): pBluescript multiple cloning site
  12483..12501   -  promoter       T3 promoter: promoter for bacteriophage T3 RNA polymerase
  12544..12566   -  protein_bind   lac operator (fragment): The lac repressor binds to the lac operator to inhibit transcription in E. coli. This inhibition can be relieved by adding lactose or isopropyl-β-D-thiogalactopyranoside (IPTG). lac repressor encoded by lacI
  12570..12600   -  promoter       lac promoter: promoter for the E. coli lac operon
  12615..12636   -  protein_bind   CAP binding site: CAP binding activates transcription in the presence of cAMP. E. coli catabolite activator protein
  12649..12741   -  CDS            lacI (fragment): lac repressor; lacI; The lac repressor binds to the lac operator to inhibit transcription in E. coli. This inhibition can be relieved by adding lactose or isopropyl-β-D-thiogalactopyranoside (IPTG).
  12924..13512   -  rep_origin     ori: high-copy-number ColE1/pMB1/pBR322/pUC origin of replication
  13683..14543   -  CDS            AmpR: β-lactamase; bla; confers resistance to ampicillin, carbenicillin, and related antibiotics
  14544..14648   -  promoter       AmpR promoter: bla
  14701..15129   -  rep_origin     f1 ori (sequence partly withheld): f1 bacteriophage origin of replication; arrow indicates direction of (+) strand synthesis
  15134..15289   -  CDS            lacZα (fragment): LacZα fragment of β-galactosidase; lacZ fragment
  15297..15315   +  promoter       T7 promoter: promoter for bacteriophage T7 RNA polymerase
>Addgene plasmid #34883 | Ai38 | depositor full sequence | sequence record 42185 | Ai38 sequence 15331 bps
CCGCGGCAGGCCCTCCGAGCGTGGTGGAGCCGTTCTGTGAGACAGCCGGGTACGAGTCGTGACGCTGGAA
GGGGCAAGCGGGTGGTGGGCAGGAATGCGGTCCGCCCTGCAGCAACCGGAGGGGGAGGGAGAAGGGAGCG
GAAAAGTCTCCACCGGACGCGGCCATGGCTCGGGGGGGGGGGGGCAGCGGAGGASCGCTTCCGGCCGACG
TCTCGTCGCTGATTGGCTTYTTTTCCTCCCGCCGTGTGTGAAAACACAAATGGCGTGTTTTGGTTGGCGT
AAGGCGCCTGTCAGTTAACGGCAGCCGGAGTGCGCAGCCGCCGGCAGCCTCGCTCTGCCCACTGGGTGGG
GCGGGAGGTAGGTGGGGTGAGGCGAGCTGNACGTGCGGGCGCGGTCGGCCTCTGGCGGGGCGGGGGAGGG
GAGGGAGGGTCAGCGAAAGTAGCTCGCGCGCGAGCGGCCGCCCACCCTCCCCTTCCTCTGGGGGAGTCGT
TTTACCCGCCGCCGGCCGGGCCTCGTCGTCTGATTGGCTCTCGGGGCCCAGAAAACTGGCCCTTGCCATT
GGCTCGTGTTCGTGCAAGTTGAGTCCATCCGCCGGCCAGCGGGGGCGGCGAGGAGGCGCTCCCAGGTTCC
GGCCCTCCCCTCGGCCCCGCGCCGCAGAGTCTGGCCGCGCGCCCCTGCGCAACGTGGCAGGAAGCGCGCG
CTGGGGGCGGGGACGGGCAGTAGGGCTGAGCGGCTGCGGGGCGGGTGCAAGCACGTTTCCGACTTGAGTT
GCCTCAAGAGGGGCGTGCTGAGCCAGACCTCCATCGCGCACTCCGGGGAGTGGAGGGAAGGAGCGAGGGC
TCAGTTGGGCTGTTTTGGAGGCAGGAAGCACTTGCTCTCCCAAAGTCGCTCTGAGTTGTTATCAGTAAGG
GAGCTGCAGTGGAGTAGGCGGGGAGAAGGCCGCACCCTTCTCCGGAGGGGGGAGGGGAGTGTTGCAATAC
CTTTCTGGGAGTTCTCTGCTGCCTCCTGGCTTCTGAGGACCGCCCTGGGCCTGGGAGAATCCCTTGCCCC
CTCTTCCCCTCGTGATCTGCAACTCCAGTCTTTCTAGTTAATTAACCGTTTAAACAATTCTGCAGGAATC
TAGTTATTAATAGTAATCAATTACGGGGTCATTAGTTCATAGCCCATATATGGAGTTCCGCGTTACATAA
CTTACGGTAAATGGCCCGCCTGGCTGACCGCCCAACGACCCCCGCCCATTGACGTCAATAATGACGTATG
TTCCCATAGTAACGCCAATAGGGACTTTCCATTGACGTCAATGGGTGGAGTATTTACGGTAAACTGCCCA
CTTGGCAGTACATCAAGTGTATCATATGCCAAGTACGCCCCCTATTGACGTCAATGACGGTAAATGGCCC
GCCTGGCATTATGCCCAGTACATGACCTTATGGGACTTTCCTACTTGGCAGTACATCTACGTATTAGTCA
TCGCTATTACCATGGTCGAGGTGAGCCCCACGTTCTGCTTCACTCTCCCCATCTCCCCCCCCTCCCCACC
CCCAATTTTGTATTTATTTATTTTTTAATTATTTTGTGCAGCGATGGGGGCGGGGGGGGGGGGGGGGCGC
GCGCCAGGCGGGGCGGGGCGGGGCGAGGGGCGGGGCGGGGCGAGGCGGAGAGGTGCGGCGGCAGCCAATC
AGAGCGGCGCGCTCCGAAAGTTTCCTTTTATGGCGAGGCGGCGGCGGCGGCGGCCCTATAAAAAGCGAAG
CGCGCGGCGGGCGGGGAGTCGCTGCGACGCTGCCTTCGCCCCGTGCCCCGCTCCGCCGCCGCCTCGCGCC
GCCCGCCCCGGCTCTGACTGACCGCGTTACTCCCACAGGTGAGCGGGCGGGACGGCCCTTCTCCTCCGGG
CTGTAATTAGCGCTTGGTTTAATGACGGCTTGTTTCTTTTCTGTGGCTGCGTGAAAGCCTTGAGGGGCTC
CGGGAGGGCCCTTTGTGCGGGGGGAGCGGCTCGGGGGGTGCGTGCGTGTGTGTGTGCGTGGGGAGCGCCG
CGTGCGGCTCCGCGCTGCCCGGCGGCTGTGAGCGCTGCGGGCGCGGCGCGGGGCTTTGTGCGCTCCGCAG
TGTGCGCGAGGGGAGCGCGGCCGGGGGCGGTGCCCCGCGGTGCGGGGGGGGCTGCGAGGGGAACAAAGGC
TGCGTGCGGGGTGTGTGCGTGGGGGGGTGAGCAGGGGGTGTGGGCGCGTCGGTCGGGCTGCAACCCCCCC
TGCACCCCCCTCCCCGAGTTGCTGAGCACGGCCCGGCTTCGGGTGCGGGGCTCCGTACGGGGCGTGGCGC
GGGGCTCGCCGTGCCGGGCGGGGGGTGGCGGCAGGTGGGGGTGCCGGGCGGGGCGGGGCCGCCTCGGGCC
GGGGAGGGCTCGGGGGAGGGGCGCGGCGGCCCCCGGAGCGCCGGCGGCTGTCGAGGCGCGGCGAGCCGCA
GCCATTGCCTTTTATGGTAATCGTGCGAGAGGGCGCAGGGACTTCCTTTGTCCCAAATCTGTGCGGAGCC
GAAATCTGGGAGGCGCCGCCGCACCCCCTCTAGCGGGCGCGGGGCGAAGCGGTGCGGCGCCGGCAGGAAG
GAAATGGGCGGGGAGGGCCTTCGTGCGTCGCCGCGCCGCCGTCCCCTTCTCCCTCTCCAGCCTCGGGGCT
GTCCGCGGGGGGACGGCTGCCTTCGGGGGGGACGGGGCAGGGCGGGGTTCGGCTTCTGGCGTGTGACCGG
CGGCTCTAGAGCCTCTGCTAACCATGTTCATGCCTTCTTCTTTTTCCTACAGCTCCTGGGCAACGTGCTG
GTTATTGTGCTGTCTCATCATTTTGGCAAAGAATTGATTTGATACCGCGGGCCCTAAGAAGTTCCTATTC
TCTAGAAAGTATAGGAACTTCGTCGACATTTAAATCATTTAAATATAACTTCGTATAATGTATGCTATAC
GAAGTTATTCGCGATGAATAAATGAAAGCTTGCAGATCTGCGACTCTAGAGGATCTGCGACTCTAGAGGA
TCATAATCAGCCNTACCACATTTTGTAGAGGTTTTACTNGCTTTAAAAAACCTCCCACACCTCCCCCTGA
ACCTGAAACATAAAATGAATGCAATTGTTGTTGTTAACTTGTTTATTGCAGCTTATAATGGTTACAAATA
AAGCAATAGCATCACAAATTTCACAAATAAAGCATTTTTTTCACTGCATTCTAGTTGTGGTTTGTCCAAA
CTCATCAATGTATCTTATCATGTCTGGATCTGCGACTCTAGAGGATCATAATCAGCCATACCACATTTGT
AGAGGTTTTACTTGCTTTAAAAAACCTCCCACACCTCCCCCTGAACCTGAAACATAAAATGAATGCAATT
GTTGTTGTTAACTTGTTTATTGCAGCTTATAATGGTTACAAATAAAGCAATAGCATCACAAATTTCACAA
ATAAAGCATTTTTTTCACTGCATTCTAGTTGTGGTTTGTCCAAACTCATCAATGTATCTTATCATGTCTG
GATCTGCGACTCTAGAGGATCATAATCAGCCATACCACATTTGTAGAGGTTTTACTTGCTTTAAAAAACC
TCCCACACCTCCCCCTGAACCTGAAACATAAAATGAATGCAATTGTTGTTGTTAACTTGTTTATTGCAGC
TTATAATGGTTACAAATAAAGCAATAGCATCACAAATTTCACAAATAAAGCATTTTTTTCACTGCATTCT
AGTTGTGGTTTGTCCAAACTCATCAATGTATCTTATCATGTCTGGATCCCCATCAAGCTGATCCGGAACC
CTTAATATAACTTCGTATAATGTATGCTATACGAAGTTATTAGGTCCCTCGACCTGCAGCCCAAGCTAGA
TCGAATTCGGCCGGCCCCTTCACGTGTTGCACTTAACGCGCCAACTAGCTAGCTATCAAGGTTAGTACGT
TCCAAGCTTGGGGGAATTCGCCACCATGGGTTCTCATCATCATCATCATCATGGTATGGCTAGCATGACT
GGTGGACAGCAAATGGGTCGGGATCTGTACGACGATGACGATAAGGATCTCGCCACCATGGTCGACTCAT
CACGTCGTAAGTGGAATAAGACAGGTCACGCAGTCAGAGCTATAGGTCGGCTGAGCTCACTCGAGAACGT
CTATATCAAGGCCGACAAGCAGAAGAACGGCATCAAGGCGAACTTCAAGATCCGCCACAACATCGAGGAC
GGCGGCGTGCAGCTCGCCTACCACTACCAGCAGAACACCCCCATCGGCGACGGCCCCGTGCTGCTGCCCG
ACAACCACTACCTGAGCGTGCAGTCCAAACTTTCGAAAGACCCCAACGAGAAGCGCGATCACATGGTCCT
GCTGGAGTTCGTGACCGCCGCCGGGATCACTCTCGGCATGGACGAGCTGTACAAGGGCGGTACCGGAGGG
AGCATGGTGAGCAAGGGCGAGGAGCTGTTCACCGGGGTGGTGCCCATCCTGGTCGAGCTGGACGGCGACG
TAAACGGCCACAAGTTCAGCGTGTCCGGCGAGGGCGAGGGCGATGCCACCTACGGCAAGCTGACCCTGAA
GTTCATCTGCACCACCGGCAAGCTGCCCGTGCCCTGGCCCACCCTCGTGACCACCCTGACCTACGGCGTG
CAGTGCTTCAGCCGCTACCCCGACCACATGAAGCAGCACGACTTCTTCAAGTCCGCCATGCCCGAAGGCT
ACATCCAGGAGCGCACCATCTTCTTCAAGGACGACGGCAACTACAAGACCCGCGCCGAGGTGAAGTTCGA
GGGCGACACCCTGGTGAACCGCATCGAGCTGAAGGGCATCGACTTCAAGGAGGACGGCAACATCCTGGGG
CACAAGCTGGAGTACAACACGCGTGACCAACTGACTGAAGAGCAGATCGCAGAATTTAAAGAGGCTTTCT
CCCTATTTGACAAGGACGGGGATGGGACAATAACAACCAAGGAGCTGGGGACGGTGATGCGGTCTCTGGG
GCAGAACCCCACAGAAGCAGAGCTGCAGGACATGATCAATGAAGTAGATGCCGACGGTGACGGCACAATC
GACTTCCCTGAGTTCCTGACAATGATGGCAAGAAAAATGAAAGACACAGACAGTGAAGAAGAAATTAGAG
AAGCGTTCCGTGTGTTTGATAAGGATGGCAATGGCTACATCAGTGCAGCAGAGCTTCGCCACGTGATGAC
AAACCTTGGAGAGAAGTTAACAGATGAAGAGGTTGATGAAATGATCAGGGAAGCAGACATCGATGGGGAT
GGTCAGGTAAACTACGAAGAGTTTGTACAAATGATGACAGCGAAGTAAGAATTCCTTGGGCCCCCTCGAA
GGTACGTTGCGTTATTTAAATTTGGCGCGTACAAGGCCGGCCCTGCAGGAATTCGATATCAAGCTTATCG
ATAATCAACCTCTGGATTACAAAATTTGTGAAAGATTGACTGGTATTCTTAACTATGTTGCTCCTTTTAC
GCTATGTGGATACGCTGCTTTAATGCCTTTGTATCATGCTATTGCTTCCCGTATGGCTTTCATTTTCTCC
TCCTTGTATAAATCCTGGTTGCTGTCTCTTTATGAGGAGTTGTGGCCCGTTGTCAGGCAACGTGGCGTGG
TGTGCACTGTGTTTGCTGACGCAACCCCCACTGGTTGGGGCATTGCCACCACCTGTCAGCTCCTTTCCGG
GACTTTCGCTTTCCCCCTCCCTATTGCCACGGCGGAACTCATCGCCGCCTGCCTTGCCCGCTGCTGGACA
GGGGCTCGGCTGTTGGGCACTGACAATTCCGTGGTGTTGTCGGGGAAATCATCGTCCTTTCCTTGGCTGC
TCGCCTGTGTTGCCACCTGGATTCTGCGCGGGACGTCCTTCTGCTACGTCCCTTCGGCCCTCAATCCAGC
GGACCTTCCTTCCCGCGGCCTGCTGCCGGCTCTGCGGCCTCTTCCGCGTCTTCGCCTTCGCCCTCAGACG
AGTCGGATCTCCCTTTGGGCCGCCTCCCCGCATCGATACCGTCGACCTCGACTGTGCCTTCTAGTTGCCA
GCCATCTGTTGTTTGCCCCTCCCCCGTGCCTTCCTTGACCCTGGAAGGTGCCACTCCCACTGTCCTTTCC
TAATAAAATGAGGAAATTGCATCGCATTGTCTGAGTAGGTGTCATTCTATTCTGGGGGGTGGGGTGGGGC
AGGACAGCAAGGGGGAGGATTGGGAAGACAATAGCAGGCATGCTGGGGAACTAGTGGTGCCAGGGCGTGC
CCTTGGGCTCCCCGGGCGCGGCGGCCGCATCGAATTCTACCGGGTAGGGGAGGCGCTTTTCCCAAGGCAG
TCTGGAGCATGCGCTTTAGCAGCCCCGCTGGGCACTTGGCGCTACACAAGTGGCCTCTGGCCTCGCACAC
ATTCCACATCCACCGGTAGGCGCCAACCGGCTCCGTTCTTTGGTGGCCCCTTCGCGCCACCTTCTACTCC
TCCCCTAGTCAGGAAGTTCCCCCCCGCCCCGCAGCTCGCGTCGTGCAGGACGTGACAAATGGAAGTAGCA
CGTCTCACTAGTCTCGTGCAGATGGACAGCACCGCTGAGCAATGGAAGCGGGTAGGCCTTTGGGGCAGCG
GCCAATAGCAGCTTTGCTCCTTCGCTTTCTGGGCTCAGAGGCTGGGAAGGGGTGGGTCCGGGGGCGGGCT
CAGGGGCGGGCTCAGGGGCGGGGCGGGCGCCCGAAGGTCCTCCGGAGGCCCGGCATTCTGCACGCTTCAA
AAGCGCACGTCTGCCGCGCTGTTCTCCTCTTCCTCATCTCCGGGCCTTTCGACCTGCAATCGCCGCTAGC
GAAGTTCCTATTCTCTAGAAAGTATAGGAACTTCGCCACCATGGGATCGGCCATTGAACAAGATGGATTG
CACGCAGGTTCTCCGGCCGCTTGGGTGGAGAGGCTATTCGGCTATGACTGGGCACAACAGACAATCGGCT
GCTCTGATGCCGCCGTGTTCCGGCTGTCAGCGCAGGGGCGCCCGGTTCTTTTTGTCAAGACCGACCTGTC
CGGTGCCCTGAATGAACTGCAGGACGAGGCAGCGCGGCTATCGTGGCTGGCCACGACGGGCGTTCCTTGC
GCAGCTGTGCTCGACGTTGTCACTGAAGCGGGAAGGGACTGGCTGCTATTGGGCGAAGTGCCGGGGCAGG
ATCTCCTGTCATCTCACCTTGCTCCTGCCGAGAAAGTATCCATCATGGCTGATGCAATGCGGCGGCTGCA
TACGCTTGATCCGGCTACCTGCCCATTCGACCACCAAGCGAAACATCGCATCGAGCGAGCACGTACTCGG
ATGGAAGCCGGTCTTGTCGATCAGGATGATCTGGACGAAGAGCATCAGGGGCTCGCGCCAGCCGAACTGT
TCGCCAGGCTCAAGGCGCGCATGCCCGACGGCGATGATCTCGTCGTGACCCATGGCGATGCCTGCTTGCC
GAATATCATGGTGGAAAATGGCCGCTTTTCTGGATTCATCGACTGTGGCCGGCTGGGTGTGGCGGACCGC
TATCAGGACATAGCGTTGGCTACCCGTGATATTGCTGAAGAGCTTGGCGGCGAATGGGCTGACCGCTTCC
TCGTGCTTTACGGTATCGCCGCTCCCGATTCGCAGCGCATCGCCTTCTATCGCCTTCTTGACGAGTTCTT
CTGAGGGGATCCGCTGTAAGTCTGCAGAAATTGATGATCTATTAAACAATAAAGATGTCCACTAAAATGG
AAGTTTTTCCTGTCATACTTTGTTAAGAAGGGTGAGAACAGAGTACCTACATTTTGAATGGAAGGATTGG
AGCTACGGGGGTGGGGGTGGGGTGGGATTAGATAAATGCCTGCTCTTTACTGAAGGCTCTTTACTATTGC
TTTATGATAATGTTTCATAGTTGGATATCATAATTTAAACAAGCAAAACCAAATTAAGGGCCAGCTCATT
CCTCCCACTCATGATCTATAGATCTATAGATCTCTCGTGGGATCATTGTTTTTCTCTTGATTCCCACTTT
GTGGTTCTAAGTACTGTGGTTTCCAAATGTGTCAGTTTCATAGCCTGAAGAACGAGATCAGCAGCCTCTG
TTCCACATACACTTCATTCTCAGTATTGTTTTGCCAAGTTCTAATTCCATCAGAAAGCTTGCAGAAGATC
TCCCCAACTGGGGTAACCTTTGAGTTCTCTCAGTTGGGGGGGCGCGCCCTAGAAGATGGGCGGGAGTCTT
CTGGGCAGGCTTAAAGGCTAACCTGGTGTGTGGGCGTTGTCCTGCAGGGGAATTGAACAGGTGTAAAATT
GGAGGGACAAGACTTCCCACAGATTTTCGGTTTTGTCGGGAAGTTTTTTAATAGGGGCAAATAGGAAAAT
GGAGGATAGGAGTCATCTGGGGTTTATGCAGCAAAACTACAGGTATATTGCTTGTATCCGCCTCGGAGAT
TTCCATGAGGAGATAAAGACATGTCACCCGAGTTTATACTCTCCTGCTTAGATCCTACTACAGTATGAAA
TACAGTGTYGCGAGGTAGACTATGTAAGCAGATTTAATCATTTTAAAGAGCCCAGTACTTCATATCCATT
TCTCCCGCTCCTTCTGCAGCCTTATCAAAAGGTATTTAGAACACTCATTTTAGCCCCATTTTCATTTATT
ATACTGGCTTATCCAACCCCTAGACAGAGCATTGGCATTTTCCCTTTCCTGATCTTAGAAGTCTGATGAC
TCATGAAACCAGACAGATTAGTTACATACACCACAAATCGAGGCTGTAGCTGGGGCCTCAACACTGCAGT
TCTTTTATAACTCCTTAGTACACTTTTTGTTGATCCTTTGCCTTGATCCTTAATTTTCAGTGTCTATCAC
CTCTCCCGTCAGGTGGTGTTCCACATTTGGGCCTATTCTCAGTCCAGGGAGTTTTACAACAATAGATGTA
TTGAGAATCCAACCTAAAGCTTAACTTTCCACTCCCATGAATGCCTCTCTCCTTTTTCTCCATTATAACT
GAGCTATWACCATTAATGGTTTCAGGTGGATGTCTCCTCCCCCAATATACCTGATGTATCTACATATTGC
CAGGCTGATATTTTAAGACATWAAAGGTATATTTCATTATTGAGCCACATGGTATTGATTACTGCTACTA
AAATTTTGTCATTGTACACATCTGTAAAAGGTGGTTCCTTTTGGAATGCAAAGTTCAGGTGTTTGTTGTC
TTTCCTGACCTAAGGTCTTGTGAGCTTGTATTTTTTCTATTTAAGCAGTGCTTTCTCTTGGACTGGCTTG
ACTCATGGCATTCTACACGTTATTGCTGGTCTAAATGTGATTTTGCCAAGCTTCTTCAGGACCTATAATT
TTGCTTGACTTGTAGCCAAACACAAGTAAAATGATTAAGCAACAAATGTATTTGTGAAGCTTGGTTTTTA
GGTTGTTGTGTTGTGTGTGCTTGTGCTCTATAATAATACTATCCAGGGGCTGGAGAGGTGGCTCGGAGTT
CAAGAGCACAGACTGCTCTTCCAGAAGTCCTGAGTTCAATTCCCAGCAACCACATGGTGGCTCACAACCA
TCTGTAATGGGATCTGATGCCCTCTTCTGGTGTGTCTGAAGACCACAAGTGTATTCACATTAAATAAATA
ATCCTCCTTCTTCTTCTTTTTTTTTTTTTAAAGAGAATWCTGTCTCCAGTAGAATTACTGAAGTAATGAA
ATACTTTGTGTTTGTTCCAATATGGWAGCCAATAATCAAATACTCTTWAGCACTGGAAATGTACCAAGGA
ACTATTTTATTTAAGTGWACTGTGGACAGAGGAGCCATAACTGCAGACTTGTGGGATACAGAAGACCAAT
GCAGACTTAATGTCTTTTCTCTTACACTAAGCAATAAAGAAATAAAAATTGAACTTCTAGTATCCTATTT
GTTAAACTGCTAGCTTTACTAACTTTTGTGCTTCATCTATACAAAGCTGAAAGCTAAGTCTGCAGCCATT
ACTAAACATGAAAGCAAGTAATGATAATTTTGGATTTCAAAAATGTAGGGCCAGAGTTTAGCCAGCCAGT
GGTGGTGCTTGCCTTTATGCCTTAATCCCAGCACTCTGGAGGCAGAGACAGGCAGATCTCTGAGTTTGAG
CCCAGCCTGGTCTACACATCAAGTTCTATCTAGGATAGCCAGGAATACACACAGAAACCCTGTTGGGGAG
GGGGGCTCTGAGATTTCATAAAATTATAATTGAAGCATTCCCTAATGAGCCACTATGGATGTGGCTAAAT
CCGTCTACCTTTCTGATGAGATTTGGGTATTATTTTTTCTGTCTCTGCTGTTGGTTGGGTCTTTTGACAC
TGTGGGCTTTCTTAAAGCCTCCTTCCCTGCCATGTGGTCTCTTGTTTGCTACTAACTTCCCATGGCTTAA
ATGGCATGGCTTTTTGCCTTCTAAGGGCAGCTGCTGAGWTTTGCAGCCTGATTTCCAGGGTGGGGTTGGG
AAATCTTTCAAACACTAAAATTGTCCTTTAATTTTTTTTTAAAAAATGGGTTATATAATAAACCTCATAA
AATAGTTATGAGGAGTGAGGTGGACTAATATTAATGAGTCCCTCCCCTATAAAAGAGCTATTAAGGCTTT
TTGTCTTATACTAACTTTTTTTTTAAATGTGGTATCTTTAGAACCAAGGGTCTTAGAGTTTTAGTATACA
GAAACTGTTGCATCGCTTAATCAGATTTTCTAGTTTCAAATCCAGAGAATCCAAATTCTTCACAGCCAAA
GTCAAATTAAGAATTTCTGACTTTAATGTTATTTGCTACTGTGAATATAAAATGATAGCTTTTCCTGAGG
CAGGGTCTCACTATGTATCTCTGCCTGATCTGCAACAAGATATGTAGACTAAAGTTCTGCCTGCTTTTGT
CTCCTGAATACTAAGGTTAAAATGTAGTAATACTTTTGGAACTTGCAGGTCAGATTCTTTTATAGGGGAC
ACACTAAGGGAGCTTGGGTGATAGTTGGTAAATGTGTTTAAGTGATGAAAACTTGAATTATTATCACCGC
AACCTACTTTTTAAAAAAAAAAGCCAGGCCTGTTAGAGCATGCTAAGGGATCCCTAGGACTTGCTGAGCA
CACAAGAGTAGTACTTGGCAGGCTCCTGGTGAGAGCATATTTCAAAAAACAAGGCAGACAACCAAGAAAC
TACAGTAAGGTTACCTGTCTTTAACCATCTGCATATACACAGGGATATTAAAATATTCCAAATAATATTT
CATTCAAGTTTTCCCCCATCAAATTGGGACATGGATTTCTCCGGTGAATAGGCAGAGTTGGAAACTAAAC
AAATGTTGGTTTTGTGATTTGTGAAATTGTTTTCAAGTGATAGTTAAAGCCCATGAGATACAGAACAAAG
CTGCTATTTCGAGGTCTCTTGGTTATACTCAGAAGCACTTCTTTGGGTTTCCCTGCACTATCCTGATCAT
GTGCTAGGCCTWCCTTAGGCTGATTGTTGTTCAAATAACTTAAGTTTCCTGTCAGGTGATGTCATATGAT
TTCATATATCAAGGCAAAACATGTTATATATGTTAAACATTTGKACTTAATGTGAAAGTTAGGTCTTTGT
GGGTTTTGATTTTAATTTCAAAACCTGAGCTAAATAAGTCATTTTACATGTCTTACATTTGGTGAATTGT
ATATTGTGGTTTGCAGGCAAGACTCTCTGACCTAGTAACCCTCCTATAGAGCACTTTGCTGGGTCACAAG
TCTAGGAGTCAAGCATTTCACCTTGAAGTTGAGACGTTTTGTTAGTGTATACTAGTTATATGTTGGAGGA
CATGTTTATCCAGAAGATATTCAGGACTATTTTTGACTGGGCTAAGGAATTGATTCTGATTAGCACTGTT
AGTGAGCATTGAGTGGCCTTTAGGCTTGAATTGGAGTCACTTGTATATCTCAAATAATGCTGGCCTTTTT
TWAAAAGCCCTTGTTCTTTATCACCCTGTTTTCTACATAATTTTTGTTCAAAGAAATACTTGTTTGGATC
TCCTTTTGACAACAATAGCATGTTTTCAAGCCATATTTTTTTTCCTTTTTTTTTTTTTTTTTGGTTTTTC
GAGACAGGGTTTCTCTGTATAGCCCTGGCTGTCCTGGAACTCACTTTGTAGACCAGGCTGGCCTCGAACT
CAGAAATCCGCCTGCCTCTGCCTCCTGAGTGCCGGGATTAAAGGCGTGCACCACCACGCCTGGCTAAGTT
GGATATTTTGTATATAACTATAACCAATACTAACTCCACTGGGTGGATTTTTAATTCAGTCAGTAGTCTT
AAGTGGTCTTTATTGGCCCTTATTAAAATCTACTGTTCACTCTAACAGAGGCTGTTGGACTAGTGGSACT
AAGCAACTTCCTACGGATATACTAGCAGATAAGGGTCAGGGATAGAAACTAGTCTAGCGTTTTGTATACC
TACCAGCTTATACTACCTTGTTCTGATAGAAATATTTAGGACATCTAGCTTATCGATCCGTCGAGGGGGG
GCCCGGTACCCAGCTTTTGTTCCCTTTAGTGAGGGTTAATTGCGCGCTTGGCGTAATCATGGTCATAGCT
GTTTCCTGTGTGAAATTGTTATCCGCTCACAATTCCACACAACATACGAGCCGGAAGCATAAAGTGTAAA
GCCTGGGGTGCCTAATGAGTGAGCTAACTCACATTAATTGCGTTGCGCTCACTGCCCGCTTTCCAGTCGG
GAAACCTGTCGTGCCAGCTGCATTAATGAATCGGCCAACGCGCGGGGAGAGGCGGTTTGCGTATTGGGCG
CTCTTCCGCTTCCTCGCTCACTGACTCGCTGCGCTCGGTCGTTCGGCTGCGGCGAGCGGTATCAGCTCAC
TCAAAGGCGGTAATACGGTTATCCACAGAATCAGGGGATAACGCAGGAAAGAACATGTGAGCAAAAGGCC
AGCAAAAGGCCAGGAACCGTAAAAAGGCCGCGTTGCTGGCGTTTTTCCATAGGCTCCGCCCCCCTGACGA
GCATCACAAAAATCGACGCTCAAGTCAGAGGTGGCGAAACCCGACAGGACTATAAAGATACCAGGCGTTT
CCCCCTGGAAGCTCCCTCGTGCGCTCTCCTGTTCCGACCCTGCCGCTTACCGGATACCTGTCCGCCTTTC
TCCCTTCGGGAAGCGTGGCGCTTTCTCATAGCTCACGCTGTAGGTATCTCAGTTCGGTGTAGGTCGTTCG
CTCCAAGCTGGGCTGTGTGCACGAACCCCCCGTTCAGCCCGACCGCTGCGCCTTATCCGGTAACTATCGT
CTTGAGTCCAACCCGGTAAGACACGACTTATCGCCACTGGCAGCAGCCACTGGTAACAGGATTAGCAGAG
CGAGGTATGTAGGCGGTGCTACAGAGTTCTTGAAGTGGTGGCCTAACTACGGCTACACTAGAAGGACAGT
ATTTGGTATCTGCGCTCTGCTGAAGCCAGTTACCTTCGGAAAAAGAGTTGGTAGCTCTTGATCCGGCAAA
CAAACCACCGCTGGTAGCGGTGGTTTTTTTGTTTGCAAGCAGCAGATTACGCGCAGAAAAAAAGGATCTC
AAGAAGATCCTTTGATCTTTTCTACGGGGTCTGACGCTCAGTGGAACGAAAACTCACGTTAAGGGATTTT
GGTCATGAGATTATCAAAAAGGATCTTCACCTAGATCCTTTTAAATTAAAAATGAAGTTTTAAATCAATC
TAAAGTATATATGAGTAAACTTGGTCTGACAGTTACCAATGCTTAATCAGTGAGGCACCTATCTCAGCGA
TCTGTCTATTTCGTTCATCCATAGTTGCCTGACTCCCCGTCGTGTAGATAACTACGATACGGGAGGGCTT
ACCATCTGGCCCCAGTGCTGCAATGATACCGCGAGACCCACGCTCACCGGCTCCAGATTTATCAGCAATA
AACCAGCCAGCCGGAAGGGCCGAGCGCAGAAGTGGTCCTGCAACTTTATCCGCCTCCATCCAGTCTATTA
ATTGTTGCCGGGAAGCTAGAGTAAGTAGTTCGCCAGTTAATAGTTTGCGCAACGTTGTTGCCATTGCTAC
AGGCATCGTGGTGTCACGCTCGTCGTTTGGTATGGCTTCATTCAGCTCCGGTTCCCAACGATCAAGGCGA
GTTACATGATCCCCCATGTTGTGCAAAAAAGCGGTTAGCTCCTTCGGTCCTCCGATCGTTGTCAGAAGTA
AGTTGGCCGCAGTGTTATCACTCATGGTTATGGCAGCACTGCATAATTCTCTTACTGTCATGCCATCCGT
AAGATGCTTTTCTGTGACTGGTGAGTACTCAACCAAGTCATTCTGAGAATAGTGTATGCGGCGACCGAGT
TGCTCTTGCCCGGCGTCAATACGGGATAATACCGCGCCACATAGCAGAACTTTAAAAGTGCTCATCATTG
GAAAACGTTCTTCGGGGCGAAAACTCTCAAGGATCTTACCGCTGTTGAGATCCAGTTCGATGTAACCCAC
TCGTGCACCCAACTGATCTTCAGCATCTTTTACTTTCACCAGCGTTTCTGGGTGAGCAAAAACAGGAAGG
CAAAATGCCGCAAAAAAGGGAATAAGGGCGACACGGAAATGTTGAATACTCATACTCTTCCTTTTTCAAT
ATTATTGAAGCATTTATCAGGGTTATTGTCTCATGAGCGGATACATATTTGAATGTATTTAGAAAAATAA
ACAAATAGGGGTTCCGCGCACATTTCCCCGAAAAGTGCCACCTAAATTGTAAGCGTTAATATTTTGTTAA
AATTCGCGTTAAATTTTTGTTAAATCAGCTCATTTTTTAACCAATAGGCCGAAATCGGCAAAATCCCTTA
TAAATCAAAAGAATAGACCGAGATAGGGT
[37 nt withheld, positions 14800-14836]
AAAGAACGTGGACTCCAACGTCAAAGG
[49 nt withheld, positions 14864-14912]
T
[91 nt withheld, positions 14914-15004]
G
[124 nt withheld, positions 15006-15129]
CCCATTCGCCATTCAGGCTGCGCAACTGTTGGGAAGGGCGATCGGTGCGGGCCTCTTCGCTATTACGCCA
GCTGGCGAAAGGGGGATGTGCTGCAAGGCGATTAAGTTGGGTAACGCCAGGGTTTTCCCAGTCACGACGT
TGTAAAACGACGGCCAGTGAGCGCGCGTAATACGACTCACTATAGGGCGAATTGGAGCTCCA
