>Addgene plasmid #34883 | Ai38 | addgene partial sequence | sequence record 43351 | Xpress-Fwd
ACAGGTCACGCAGTCAGAGCTATAGGTCGGCTGAGCTCACTCGAGAACGTCTATATCAAGGCCGACAAGC
AGAAGAACGGCATCAAGGCGAACTTCAAGATCCGCCACAACATCGAGGACGGCGGCGTGCAGCTCGCCTA
CCACTACCAGCAGAACACCCCCATCGGCGACGGCCCCGTGCTGCTGCCCGACAACCACTACCTGAGCGTG
CAGTCCAAACTTTCGAAAGACCCCAACGAGAAGCGCGATCACATGGTCCTGCTGGAGTTCGTGACCGCCG
CCGGGATCACTCTCGGCATGGACGAGCTGTACAAGGGCGGTACCGGAGGGAGCATGGTGAGCAAGGGCGA
GGAGCTGTTCACCGGGGTGGTGCCCATCCTGGTCGAGCTGGACGGCGACGTAAACGGCCACAAGTTCAGC
GTGTCCGGCGAGGGTGAGGGCGATGCCACCTACGGCAAGCTGACCCTGAAGTTCATCTGCACCACCGGCA
AGCTGCCCGTGCCCTGGCCCACCCTCGTGACCACCCTGACCTACGGCGTGCAGTGCTTCAGCCGCTACCC
CGACCACATGAAGCAGCACGACTTCTTCAAGTCCGCCATGCCCGAAGGCTACATCCAGGAGCGCACCATC
TTCTTCAAGGACGACG
