>Addgene plasmid #34883 | Ai38 | addgene partial sequence | sequence record 43932 | EGFP-N 5'-CGTCGCCGTCCAGCTCGACCAG-3'
TACCATGCTCCCTCCGGTACCGCCCTTGTACAGCTCGTCCATGCCGAGAGTGATCCCGGCGGCGGTCACG
AACTCCAGCAGGACCATGTGATCGCGCTTCTCGTTGGGGTCTTTCGAAAGTTTGGACTGCACGCTCAGGT
AGTGGTTGTCGGGCAGCAGCACGGGGCCGTCGCCGATGGGGGTGTTCTGCTGGTAGTGGTAGGCGAGCTG
CACGCCGCCGTCCTCGATGTTGTGGCGGATCTTGAAGTTCGCCTTGATGCCGTTCTTCTGCTTGTCGGCC
TTGATATAGACGTTCTCGAGTGAGCTCAGCCGACCTATAGCTCTGACTGCGTGACCTGTCTTATTCCACT
TACGACGTGATGAGTCGACCATGGTGGCGAGATCCTTATCGTCATCGTCGTACAGATCCCGACCCATTTG
CTGTCCACCAGTCATGCTAGCCATACCATGATGATGATGATGATGAGAACCCATGGTGGCGAATTCCCCC
AAGCTTGGAACGTACTAACCTTGATAGCTAGCTAGTTGGCGCGTTAAGTGCAACACGTGAAGGCCGGCCG
AATTCGATCTAGCTTGGGCTGCAGGTCGAGGGACCTAATAACTTCGTATAGCATACATTATACGAAGTTA
TATTAAGGGTTCCGGATCAGCTTGATGGGGATCCAGACATGATAAGATACATTGATGAGTTTGGACAAAC
CACAACTAGAATGCAGTGAAAAAAATGCTTTATTTGTGAAATTTGTGATGCTATTGCTTTATTTGTAACC
ATTATAAGCTGCAATAAACAAGTTAACAACAACAATTGCATTCATTTTATGTTTT
